>Addgene plasmid #21007 | HOXD10-pCDNA | addgene partial sequence | sequence record 26812 | 21007 with CMV-F
AGCAGAGCTCTCTGGCTACTAGAGAACCCACTGCTTACTGGCTTATCGAAATTAATACGACTCACTATAG
GGAGACCCAAGCTTGGTACCGAGCTCGGATCCACTAGTAACGGCCGCCAGTGTGCTGGAATTCGCCCTTT
CAAATTCTTTCCCCAAAATGTCCTTTCCCAACAGCTCTCCTGCTGCTAATACTTTTTTAGTAGATTCCTT
GATCAGTGCCTGCAGGAGTGACAGTTTTTATTCCAGCAGCGCCAGCATGTACATGCCACCACCTAGCGCA
GACATGGGGACCTATGGAATGCAAACCTGTGGACTGCTCCCGTCTCTGGCCAAAAGAGAAGTGAACCACC
AAAATATGGGTATGAATGTGCATCCTTATATACCTCAAGTAGACAGTTGGACAGATCCGAACAGATCTTG
TCGAATAGAGCAACCTGTTACACAGCAAGTCCCCACTTGCTCCTTCACCACCAACATTAAGGAAGAATCC
AATTGCTGCATGTATTCTGATAAGCGCAACAAACTCATTTCGGCCGAGGTCCCTTCGTACCAGAGGCTGG
TCCCTGAGTCTTGTCCCGTTGAGAACCCTGAGGTTCCCGTCCCTGGATATTTTAGACTGAGTCAGACCTA
CGCCACCGGGAAAACCCAAGAGTACAATAATAGCCCCGAAGGCAGCTCCACTGTCATGCTCCANCTCACC
CCTCGTGGCGCGGCCAGGCGCAGCTCTCGCTGCCCAGCTGCAAAGGAAAA
