[The description below was written by a language model from this plasmid's Addgene catalogue record.]
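Description:
HOXD10-pCDNA is a mammalian expression plasmid built on an Invitrogen pcDNA backbone (about 5.4 kb without the insert) that carries the human HOXD10 gene, also known as HOX4D, HOX4E or Hox-4.4. HOXD10 encodes a homeobox transcription factor of the HOXD cluster. The insert was placed into the vector by restriction cloning using EcoRI at both the 5′ and 3′ ends, and the record does not say whether these sites remain intact. Because the same enzyme flanks both ends, the cloning itself was not directional. The insert size is not given, and no epitope tags, fusion partners or reporters are listed. Part of the plasmid is noted as derived from an earlier plasmid made in another laboratory.

The record does not explicitly name the promoter. However, the recommended sequencing primers (CMV forward and T7) are consistent with the usual pcDNA layout, in which a CMV immediate-early promoter drives strong constitutive expression in mammalian cells and a T7 promoter lies just upstream of the cloning site. In bacteria the plasmid is selected with ampicillin, and its copy number is recorded as unknown. In mammalian cells a neomycin resistance marker allows G418 selection, so the construct can be used for stable cell line generation as well as transient transfection. No feature table is provided, so elements such as the origin of replication and polyadenylation signals cannot be confirmed from the record. The stated purpose goes no further than mammalian expression, so the likely use is overexpression of human HOXD10 in cultured cells to study its function.
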