Addgene plasmid #21007: HOXD10-pCDNA
Depositing lab: Corey Largman. Depositing organization: San Francisco VA Health Care System.
Backbone
  Vector backbone: pcDNA
  Backbone manufacturer: Invitrogen
  Backbone size w/o insert (bp): 5400
  Vector type: Mammalian Expression
  Selectable markers: Neomycin (select with G418)
Growth in bacteria
  Bacterial resistance: Ampicillin, 100 μg/mL
  Growth temperature: 37°C
  Growth strain: DH5alpha
  Copy number: Unknown
Gene/Insert
  Gene/Insert name: HOXD10
  Species: H. sapiens (human)
  Entrez Gene: HOXD10 (a.k.a. HOX4, HOX4D, HOX4E, Hox-4.4)
  Cloning method: Restriction Enzyme; 5′ cloning site EcoRI (unknown if destroyed); 3′ cloning site EcoRI (unknown if destroyed)
  Sequencing primers: 5′ CMV-F, T7
Resource information
  A portion of this plasmid was derived from a plasmid made by: Fulvio Mavilio
Terms and licenses: Academic/Nonprofit Terms; Industry Terms: Not Available to Industry
Depositor comments: Plasmid constructed by Dr. Nancy Boudreau in collaboration with us
How to cite: HOXD10-pCDNA was a gift from Corey Largman (Addgene plasmid # 21007 ; http://n2t.net/addgene:21007 ; RRID:Addgene_21007)
